Addgene plasmid #142087: TFORF2455
Purpose: Lentiviral vector for overexpressing transcription factor ORFs with unique 24-bp barcodes. Barcodes facilitate identification of transcription factors in pooled screens.
Depositing lab: Feng Zhang. Depositing organization: Broad Institute. Publication: A transcription factor atlas of directed differentiation. Joung J, Ma S, Tay T, Geiger-Schuller KR, Kirchgatterer PC, Verdine VK, Guo B, Arias-Garcia MA, Allen WE, Singh A, Kuksenko O, Abudayyeh OO, Gootenberg JS, Fu Z, Macrae RK, Buenrostro JD, Regev A, Zhang F. Cell. 2023 Jan 5;186(1):209-229.e26. doi: 10.1016/j.cell.2022.11.026. PubMed 36608654.
Backbone
  Vector backbone: pLX_TRC317
  Backbone manufacturer: Broad Institute Genetic Perturbation Platform
  Backbone size w/o insert (bp): 8264
  Vector type: Mammalian Expression, Lentiviral
  Selectable markers: Puromycin
Growth in bacteria
  Bacterial resistance: Ampicillin, 100 μg/mL
  Growth temperature: 37°C
  Growth strain: NEB Stable
  Copy number: High Copy
Gene/Insert
  Gene/Insert name: IRF3
  Species: H. sapiens (human)
  Insert size (bp): 566
  Entrez Gene: IRF3 (a.k.a. IIAE7)
  Promoter: EF1a
  Cloning method: Unknown
  Sequencing primers: 5′ GGGTGGAGACTGAAGTTAGGCCAG; 3′ CACATAGCGTAAAAGGAGCAACATAG
Terms and licenses: Academic/Nonprofit Terms; Industry Terms: Not Available to Industry
Depositor comments: NM_001197127,NM_001197128,ENST00000596765,ENST00000600022 . The transcription factor ORF portion of this plasmid was synthesized by Genewiz. Please test multiple small colonies in case of plasmid recombination. To make this collection available in a timely manner, a portion of this collection was not fully sequenced by Addgene. If an Addgene verified full plasmid sequence is not available, please contact us prior to placing an order to request the full sequence.
How to cite: TFORF2455 was a gift from Feng Zhang (Addgene plasmid # 142087 ; http://n2t.net/addgene:142087 ; RRID:Addgene_142087)
