[The description below was written by a language model from this plasmid's Addgene catalogue record and pLannotate feature annotations shown in this document.]
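Description:
TFORF2455 is a lentiviral mammalian expression plasmid built on the pLX_TRC317 backbone from the Broad Institute Genetic Perturbation Platform. It belongs to a barcoded library of transcription factor open reading frames. It is maintained in E. coli as a high-copy plasmid through a ColE1/pUC-type origin with ampicillin selection (AmpR), and it also carries an f1 origin and remnants of a lac/T7/T3 cloning region. The depositor cautions that the plasmid can recombine, which is a common concern for LTR-containing vectors.

The viral portion has a third-generation, self-inactivating layout. An RSV promoter drives a truncated HIV-1 5' LTR, followed by the Ψ packaging signal, a gag fragment, the Rev response element and a cPPT/CTS, and the unit ends in a ΔU3 3' LTR with a downstream SV40 polyadenylation signal. Two expression units sit between the LTRs. An SV40 early promoter drives puromycin N-acetyltransferase for selecting transduced cells, and a human EF-1α promoter drives the IRF3 insert, with a WPRE downstream to enhance transcript expression.

The insert is a synthesized human IRF3 ORF of 566 bp. This is a short form, consistent with the alternative transcript isoforms listed by the depositor rather than full-length IRF3, and the annotation matches only a fragment of the reference protein. IRF3 is a key regulator of type I interferon and interferon-stimulated gene transcription. The construct is described as carrying a unique 24-bp barcode, which the feature table does not annotate. The barcode allows the ORF to be identified in pooled overexpression screens, such as those for directed differentiation.
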