Features (pLannotate 1.2.2; 31 found; start..end, strand, type, name):
      5..231     +  promoter       RSV promoter: Rous sarcoma virus enhancer/promoter
    232..412     +  LTR            5' LTR (truncated): truncated 5' long terminal repeat (LTR) from HIV-1
    459..584     +  misc_feature   HIV-1 Ψ: packaging signal of human immunodeficiency virus type 1
    568..931     +  CDS            HIV-1 gag (fragment): gag protein from human immunodeficiency virus 1; gag
   1077..1310    +  misc_feature   RRE: The Rev response element (RRE) of HIV-1 allows for Rev-dependent mRNA export from the nucleus to the cytoplasm.
   1687..1713    +  CDS            Rev (fragment): human immunodeficiency virus 1 (HIV-1) Rev protein; rev; enhances nuclear export of unspliced and incompletely spliced viral mRNAs
   1720..1743    +  promoter       SV40 promoter (fragment): SV40 early promoter
   1744..1815    +  promoter       SV40 promoter (fragment): SV40 enhancer and early promoter
   1839..1974    +  rep_origin     SV40 ori: SV40 origin of replication
   2020..2616    +  CDS            PuroR (fragment): puromycin N-acetyltransferase; pac from Streptomyces; confers resistance to puromycin
   2665..2782    +  misc_feature   cPPT/CTS: central polypurine tract and central termination sequence of HIV-1
   2847..2913    +  CDS            small t antigen (fragment): SV40 (simian virus 40) small t antigen
   2920..4098    +  promoter       EF-1α promoter: strong constitutive promoter for human elongation factor EF-1α
   4115..4576    +  CDS            IRF3 (fragment): IRF3_HUMAN - Experimental evidence at protein level: Swiss-Prot protein existence level 1. Key transcriptional regulator of type I interferon (IFN)- dependent immune responses which plays a critical role in the innate immune response against DNA and RNA viruses (PubMed:22394562, PubMed:25636800, PubMed:27302953). Regulates the transcription of type I IFN genes (IFN-alpha and IFN-beta) and IFN-stimulated genes (ISG) by binding to an interferon-stimulated response element (ISRE) in their promoters (PubMed:11846977, PubMed:16846591, PubMed:16979567, PubMed:20049431, PubMed:32972995). Acts as a mo
   4592..4645    +  promoter       U6 promoter (fragment): RNA polymerase III promoter for human U6 snRNA
   4687..5275    +  misc_feature   WPRE: woodchuck hepatitis virus posttranscriptional regulatory element
   5326..5345    +  misc_feature   cPPT/CTS (fragment): central polypurine tract and central termination sequence of HIV-1
   5347..5580    +  LTR            3' LTR (ΔU3): self-inactivating 3' long terminal repeat (LTR) from HIV-1
   5658..5779    +  polyA_signal   SV40 poly(A) signal: SV40 polyadenylation signal
   5819..5954    +  rep_origin     SV40 ori: SV40 origin of replication
   5975..5993    -  promoter       T7 promoter: promoter for bacteriophage T7 RNA polymerase
   6001..6156    +  CDS            lacZα (fragment): LacZα fragment of β-galactosidase; lacZ fragment
   6161..6589    +  rep_origin     f1 ori (sequence partly withheld): f1 bacteriophage origin of replication; arrow indicates direction of (+) strand synthesis
   6642..6746    +  promoter       AmpR promoter: bla
   6747..7607    +  CDS            AmpR: β-lactamase; bla; confers resistance to ampicillin, carbenicillin, and related antibiotics
   7778..8366    +  rep_origin     ori: high-copy-number ColE1/pMB1/pBR322/pUC origin of replication
   8549..8641    +  CDS            lacI (fragment): lac repressor; lacI; The lac repressor binds to the lac operator to inhibit transcription in E. coli. This inhibition can be relieved by adding lactose or isopropyl-β-D-thiogalactopyranoside (IPTG).
   8654..8675    +  protein_bind   CAP binding site: CAP binding activates transcription in the presence of cAMP. E. coli catabolite activator protein
   8690..8720    +  promoter       lac promoter: promoter for the E. coli lac operon
   8728..8744    +  protein_bind   lac operator: The lac repressor binds to the lac operator to inhibit transcription in E. coli. This inhibition can be relieved by adding lactose or isopropyl-β-D-thiogalactopyranoside (IPTG). lac repressor encoded by lacI
   8789..8807    +  promoter       T3 promoter: promoter for bacteriophage T3 RNA polymerase
>Addgene plasmid #142087 | TFORF2455 | addgene full sequence | sequence record 395703 | Addgene NGS Result
TTAATGTAGTCTTATGCAATACTCTTGTAGTCTTGCAACATGGTAACGATGAGTTAGCAACATGCCTTAC
AAGGAGAGAAAAAGCACCGTGCATGCCGATTGGTGGAAGTAAGGTGGTACGATCGTGCCTTATTAGGAAG
GCAACAGACGGGTCTGACATGGATTGGACGAACCACTGAATTGCCGCATTGCAGAGATATTGTATTTAAG
TGCCTAGCTCGATACATAAACGGGTCTCTCTGGTTAGACCAGATCTGAGCCTGGGAGCTCTCTGGCTAAC
TAGGGAACCCACTGCTTAAGCCTCAATAAAGCTTGCCTTGAGTGCTTCAAGTAGTGTGTGCCCGTCTGTT
GTGTGACTCTGGTAACTAGAGATCCCTCAGACCCTTTTAGTCAGTGTGGAAAATCTCTAGCAGTGGCGCC
CGAACAGGGACTTGAAAGCGAAAGGGAAACCAGAGGAGCTCTCTCGACGCAGGACTCGGCTTGCTGAAGC
GCGCACGGCAAGAGGCGAGGGGCGGCGACTGGTGAGTACGCCAAAAATTTTGACTAGCGGAGGCTAGAAG
GAGAGAGATGGGTGCGAGAGCGTCAGTATTAAGCGGGGGAGAATTAGATCGCGATGGGAAAAAATTCGGT
TAAGGCCAGGGGGAAAGAAAAAATATAAATTAAAACATATAGTATGGGCAAGCAGGGAGCTAGAACGATT
CGCAGTTAATCCTGGCCTGTTAGAAACATCAGAAGGCTGTAGACAAATACTGGGACAGCTACAACCATCC
CTTCAGACAGGATCAGAAGAACTTAGATCATTATATAATACAGTAGCAACCCTCTATTGTGTGCATCAAA
GGATAGAGATAAAAGACACCAAGGAAGCTTTAGACAAGATAGAGGAAGAGCAAAACAAAAGTAAGACCAC
CGCACAGCAAGCGGCCGCTGATCTTCAGACCTGGAGGAGGAGATATGAGGGACAATTGGAGAAGTGAATT
ATATAAATATAAAGTAGTAAAAATTGAACCATTAGGAGTAGCACCCACCAAGGCAAAGAGAAGAGTGGTG
CAGAGAGAAAAAAGAGCAGTGGGAATAGGAGCTTTGTTCCTTGGGTTCTTGGGAGCAGCAGGAAGCACTA
TGGGCGCAGCGTCAATGACGCTGACGGTACAGGCCAGACAATTATTGTCTGGTATAGTGCAGCAGCAGAA
CAATTTGCTGAGGGCTATTGAGGCGCAACAGCATCTGTTGCAACTCACAGTCTGGGGCATCAAGCAGCTC
CAGGCAAGAATCCTGGCTGTGGAAAGATACCTAAAGGATCAACAGCTCCTGGGGATTTGGGGTTGCTCTG
GAAAACTCATTTGCACCACTGCTGTGCCTTGGAATGCTAGTTGGAGTAATAAATCTCTGGAACAGATTTG
GAATCACACGACCTGGATGGAGTGGGACAGAGAAATTAACAATTACACAAGCTTAATACACTCCTTAATT
GAAGAATCGCAAAACCAGCAAGAAAAGAATGAACAAGAATTATTGGAATTAGATAAATGGGCAAGTTTGT
GGAATTGGTTTAACATAACAAATTGGCTGTGGTATATAAAATTATTCATAATGATAGTAGGAGGCTTGGT
AGGTTTAAGAATAGTTTTTGCTGTACTTTCTATAGTGAATAGAGTTAGGCAGGGATATTCACCATTATCG
TTTCAGACCCACCTCCCAACCCCGAGGGGACCCATGCATTGCATCTCAATTAGTCAGCAACCAGGTGTGG
AAAGTCCCCAGGCTCCCCAGCAGGCAGAAGTATGCAAAGCATGCGTCTCAATTAGTCAGCAACCATAGTC
CCGCCCCTAACTCCGCCCATCCCGCCCCTAACTCCGCCCAGTTCCGCCCATTCTCCGCCCCATGGCTGAC
TAATTTTTTTTATTTATGCAGAGGCCGAGGCCGCCTCGGCCTCTGAGCTATTCCAGAAGTAGTGAGGAGG
CTTTTTTGGAGGCCTAGGCTTTTGCAAAAAGCTTTCTAGAGGTACCACCGGAGCTTACCATGACCGAGTA
CAAGCCCACGGTGCGCCTCGCCACCCGCGACGACGTCCCCAGGGCCGTACGCACCCTCGCCGCCGCGTTC
GCCGACTACCCCGCCACGCGCCACACCGTCGATCCGGACCGCCACATCGAGCGGGTCACCGAGCTGCAAG
AACTCTTCCTCACGCGCGTCGGGCTCGACATCGGCAAGGTGTGGGTCGCGGACGACGGCGCCGCCGTGGC
GGTCTGGACCACGCCGGAGAGCGTCGAAGCGGGGGCGGTGTTCGCCGAGATCGGCCCGCGCATGGCCGAG
TTGAGCGGTTCCCGGCTGGCCGCGCAGCAACAGATGGAAGGCCTCCTGGCGCCGCACCGGCCCAAGGAGC
CCGCGTGGTTCCTGGCCACCGTCGGCGTCTCGCCCGACCACCAGGGCAAGGGTCTGGGCAGCGCCGTCGT
GCTCCCCGGAGTGGAGGCGGCCGAGCGCGCCGGGGTGCCCGCCTTCCTGGAGACCTCCGCGCCCCGCAAC
CTCCCCTTCTACGAGCGGCTCGGCTTCACCGTCACCGCCGACGTCGAGGTGCCCGAAGGACCGCGCACCT
GGTGCATGACCCGCAAGCCCGGTGCCAGTTAACGAATTCTAGATCTTGAGACAAATGGCAGTATTCATCC
ACAATTTTAAAAGAAAAGGGGGGATTGGGGGGTACAGTGCAGGGGAAAGAATAGTAGACATAATAGCAAC
AGACATACAAACTAAAGAATTACAAAAACAAATTACAAAAATTCAAAATTTTCGGGTTTATTACAGGGAC
AGCAGAGATCCACTTTGGCGCCGGCTCGAGGCCTGCAGGTGCAAAGATGGATAAAGTTTTAAACAGAGAG
GAATCTTTGCAGCTAATGGACCTTCTAGGTCTTGAAAGGAGTGGGAATTGGCTCCGGTGCCCGTCAGTGG
GCAGAGCGCACATCGCCCACAGTCCCCGAGAAGTTGGGGGGAGGGGTCGGCAATTGAACCGGTGCCTAGA
GAAGGTGGCGCGGGGTAAACTGGGAAAGTGATGTCGTGTACTGGCTCCGCCTTTTTCCCGAGGGTGGGGG
AGAACCGTATATAAGTGCAGTAGTCGCCGTGAACGTTCTTTTTCGCAACGGGTTTGCCGCCAGAACACAG
GTAAGTGCCGTGTGTGGTTCCCGCGGGCCTGGCCTCTTTACGGGTTATGGCCCTTGCGTGCCTTGAATTA
CTTCCACCTGGCTGCAGTACGTGATTCTTGATCCCGAGCTTCGGGTTGGAAGTGGGTGGGAGAGTTCGAG
GCCTTGCGCTTAAGGAGCCCCTTCGCCTCGTGCTTGAGTTGAGGCCTGGCCTGGGCGCTGGGGCCGCCGC
GTGCGAATCTGGTGGCACCTTCGCGCCTGTCTCGCTGCTTTCGATAAGTCTCTAGCCATTTAAAATTTTT
GATGACCTGCTGCGACGCTTTTTTTCTGGCAAGATAGTCTTGTAAATGCGGGCCAAGATCTGCACACTGG
TATTTCGGTTTTTGGGGCCGCGGGCGGCGACGGGGCCCGTGCGTCCCAGCGCACATGTTCGGCGAGGCGG
GGCCTGCGAGCGCGGCCACCGAGAATCGGACGGGGGTAGTCTCAAGCTGGCCGGCCTGCTCTGGTGCCTG
GCCTCGCGCCGCCGTGTATCGCCCCGCCCTGGGCGGCAAGGCTGGCCCGGTCGGCACCAGTTGCGTGAGC
GGAAAGATGGCCGCTTCCCGGCCCTGCTGCAGGGAGCTCAAAATGGAGGACGCGGCGCTCGGGAGAGCGG
GCGGGTGAGTCACCCACACAAAGGAAAAGGGCCTTTCCGTCCTCAGCCGTCGCTTCATGTGACTCCACGG
AGTACCGGGCGCCGTCCAGGCACCTCGATTAGTTCTCGAGCTTTTGGAGTACGTCGTCTTTAGGTTGGGG
GGAGGGGTTTTATGCGATGGAGTTTCCCCACACTGAGTGGGTGGAGACTGAAGTTAGGCCAGCTTGGCAC
TTGATGTAATTCTCCTTGGAATTTGCCCTTTTTGAGTTTGGATCTTGGTTCATTCTCAAGCCTCAGACAG
TGGTTCAAAGTTTTTTTCTTCCATTTCAGGTGTCGTGAGGCTAGCACCGCCACCATGGTGTTGGCCCCAC
TCCCAGATCCGGGACCCCCAAGCCTGGCTGTAGCCCCTGAGCCCTGCCCTCAGCCCCTGCGGAGCCCCAG
CTTGGACAATCCCACTCCCTTCCCAAACCTGGGGCCCTCTGAGAACCCACTGAAGCGGCTGTTGGTGCCG
GGGGAAGATCTGATTACCTTCACGGAAGGAAGCGGACGCTCACCACGCTATGCCCTCTGGTTCTGTGTGG
GGGAGTCATGGCCCCAGGACCAGCCGTGGACCAAGAGGCTCGTGATGGTCAAGGTTGTGCCCACGTGCCT
CAGGGCCTTGGTAGAAATGGCCCGGGTAGGGGGTGCCTCCTCCCTGGAGAATACTGTGGACCTGCACATT
TCCAACAGCCACCCACTCTCCCTCACCTCCGACCAGTACAAGGCCTACCTGCAGGACTTGGTGGAGGGCA
TGGATTTCCAGGGCCCTGGGGAGAGCTAGTAATGAACTAGTCCGTAACTTGAAAGTATTTCGATTTCTTG
GCTTTATATATCTTGTGGAAAGGACGAACCGGTAACACTCGAGGGCCCGTAACGCGTTAAGTCGACAATC
AACCTCTGGATTACAAAATTTGTGAAAGATTGACTGGTATTCTTAACTATGTTGCTCCTTTTACGCTATG
TGGATACGCTGCTTTAATGCCTTTGTATCATGCTATTGCTTCCCGTATGGCTTTCATTTTCTCCTCCTTG
TATAAATCCTGGTTGCTGTCTCTTTATGAGGAGTTGTGGCCCGTTGTCAGGCAACGTGGCGTGGTGTGCA
CTGTGTTTGCTGACGCAACCCCCACTGGTTGGGGCATTGCCACCACCTGTCAGCTCCTTTCCGGGACTTT
CGCTTTCCCCCTCCCTATTGCCACGGCGGAACTCATCGCCGCCTGCCTTGCCCGCTGCTGGACAGGGGCT
CGGCTGTTGGGCACTGACAATTCCGTGGTGTTGTCGGGGAAATCATCGTCCTTTCCTTGGCTGCTCGCCT
GTGTTGCCACCTGGATTCTGCGCGGGACGTCCTTCTGCTACGTCCCTTCGGCCCTCAATCCAGCGGACCT
TCCTTCCCGCGGCCTGCTGCCGGCTCTGCGGCCTCTTCCGCGTCTTCGCCTTCGCCCTCAGACGAGTCGG
ATCTCCCTTTGGGCCGCCTCCCCGCGTCGACTTTAAGACCAATGACTTACAAGGCAGCTGTAGATCTTAG
CCACTTTTTAAAAGAAAAGGGGGGACTGGAAGGGCTAATTCACTCCCAACGAAGACAAGATCTGCTTTTT
GCTTGTACTGGGTCTCTCTGGTTAGACCAGATCTGAGCCTGGGAGCTCTCTGGCTAACTAGGGAACCCAC
TGCTTAAGCCTCAATAAAGCTTGCCTTGAGTGCTTCAAGTAGTGTGTGCCCGTCTGTTGTGTGACTCTGG
TAACTAGAGATCCCTCAGACCCTTTTAGTCAGTGTGGAAAATCTCTAGCAGTACGTATAGTAGTTCATGT
CATCTTATTATTCAGTATTTATAACTTGCAAAGAAATGAATATCAGAGAGTGAGAGGAACTTGTTTATTG
CAGCTTATAATGGTTACAAATAAAGCAATAGCATCACAAATTTCACAAATAAAGCATTTTTTTCACTGCA
TTCTAGTTGTGGTTTGTCCAAACTCATCAATGTATCTTATCATGTCTGGCTCTAGCTATCCCGCCCCTAA
CTCCGCCCATCCCGCCCCTAACTCCGCCCAGTTCCGCCCATTCTCCGCCCCATGGCTGACTAATTTTTTT
TATTTATGCAGAGGCCGAGGCCGCCTCGGCCTCTGAGCTATTCCAGAAGTAGTGAGGAGGCTTTTTTGGA
GGCCTAGGGACGTACCCAATTCGCCCTATAGTGAGTCGTATTACGCGCGCTCACTGGCCGTCGTTTTACA
ACGTCGTGACTGGGAAAACCCTGGCGTTACCCAACTTAATCGCCTTGCAGCACATCCCCCTTTCGCCAGC
TGGCGTAATAGCGAAGAGGCCCGCACCGATCGCCCTTCCCAACAGTTGCGCAGCCTGAATGGCGAATGGG
[124 nt withheld, positions 6161-6284]
C
[91 nt withheld, positions 6286-6376]
A
[49 nt withheld, positions 6378-6426]
CCTTTGACGTTGGAGTCCACGTTCTTT
[37 nt withheld, positions 6454-6490]
ACCCTATCTCGGTCTATTCTTTTGATTTATAAGGGATTTTGCCGATTTCGGCCTATTGGTTAAAAAATGA
GCTGATTTAACAAAAATTTAACGCGAATTTTAACAAAATATTAACGCTTACAATTTAGGTGGCACTTTTC
GGGGAAATGTGCGCGGAACCCCTATTTGTTTATTTTTCTAAATACATTCAAATATGTATCCGCTCATGAG
ACAATAACCCTGATAAATGCTTCAATAATATTGAAAAAGGAAGAGTATGAGTATTCAACATTTCCGTGTC
GCCCTTATTCCCTTTTTTGCGGCATTTTGCCTTCCTGTTTTTGCTCACCCAGAAACGCTGGTGAAAGTAA
AAGATGCTGAAGATCAGTTGGGTGCACGAGTGGGTTACATCGAACTGGATCTCAACAGCGGTAAGATCCT
TGAGAGTTTTCGCCCCGAAGAACGTTTTCCAATGATGAGCACTTTTAAAGTTCTGCTATGTGGCGCGGTA
TTATCCCGTATTGACGCCGGGCAAGAGCAACTCGGTCGCCGCATACACTATTCTCAGAATGACTTGGTTG
AGTACTCACCAGTCACAGAAAAGCATCTTACGGATGGCATGACAGTAAGAGAATTATGCAGTGCTGCCAT
AACCATGAGTGATAACACTGCGGCCAACTTACTTCTGACAACGATCGGAGGACCGAAGGAGCTAACCGCT
TTTTTGCACAACATGGGGGATCATGTAACTCGCCTTGATCGTTGGGAACCGGAGCTGAATGAAGCCATAC
CAAACGACGAGCGTGACACCACGATGCCTGTAGCAATGGCAACAACGTTGCGCAAACTATTAACTGGCGA
ACTACTTACTCTAGCTTCCCGGCAACAATTAATAGACTGGATGGAGGCGGATAAAGTTGCAGGACCACTT
CTGCGCTCGGCCCTTCCGGCTGGCTGGTTTATTGCTGATAAATCTGGAGCCGGTGAGCGTGGGTCTCGCG
GTATCATTGCAGCACTGGGGCCAGATGGTAAGCCCTCCCGTATCGTAGTTATCTACACGACGGGGAGTCA
GGCAACTATGGATGAACGAAATAGACAGATCGCTGAGATAGGTGCCTCACTGATTAAGCATTGGTAACTG
TCAGACCAAGTTTACTCATATATACTTTAGATTGATTTAAAACTTCATTTTTAATTTAAAAGGATCTAGG
TGAAGATCCTTTTTGATAATCTCATGACCAAAATCCCTTAACGTGAGTTTTCGTTCCACTGAGCGTCAGA
CCCCGTAGAAAAGATCAAAGGATCTTCTTGAGATCCTTTTTTTCTGCGCGTAATCTGCTGCTTGCAAACA
AAAAAACCACCGCTACCAGCGGTGGTTTGTTTGCCGGATCAAGAGCTACCAACTCTTTTTCCGAAGGTAA
CTGGCTTCAGCAGAGCGCAGATACCAAATACTGTTCTTCTAGTGTAGCCGTAGTTAGGCCACCACTTCAA
GAACTCTGTAGCACCGCCTACATACCTCGCTCTGCTAATCCTGTTACCAGTGGCTGCTGCCAGTGGCGAT
AAGTCGTGTCTTACCGGGTTGGACTCAAGACGATAGTTACCGGATAAGGCGCAGCGGTCGGGCTGAACGG
GGGGTTCGTGCACACAGCCCAGCTTGGAGCGAACGACCTACACCGAACTGAGATACCTACAGCGTGAGCT
ATGAGAAAGCGCCACGCTTCCCGAAGGGAGAAAGGCGGACAGGTATCCGGTAAGCGGCAGGGTCGGAACA
GGAGAGCGCACGAGGGAGCTTCCAGGGGGAAACGCCTGGTATCTTTATAGTCCTGTCGGGTTTCGCCACC
TCTGACTTGAGCGTCGATTTTTGTGATGCTCGTCAGGGGGGCGGAGCCTATGGAAAAACGCCAGCAACGC
GGCCTTTTTACGGTTCCTGGCCTTTTGCTGGCCTTTTGCTCACATGTTCTTTCCTGCGTTATCCCCTGAT
TCTGTGGATAACCGTATTACCGCCTTTGAGTGAGCTGATACCGCTCGCCGCAGCCGAACGACCGAGCGCA
GCGAGTCAGTGAGCGAGGAAGCGGAAGAGCGCCCAATACGCAAACCGCCTCTCCCCGCGCGTTGGCCGAT
TCATTAATGCAGCTGGCACGACAGGTTTCCCGACTGGAAAGCGGGCAGTGAGCGCAACGCAATTAATGTG
AGTTAGCTCACTCATTAGGCACCCCAGGCTTTACACTTTATGCTTCCGGCTCGTATGTTGTGTGGAATTG
TGAGCGGATAACAATTTCACACAGGAAACAGCTATGACCATGATTACGCCAAGCGCGCAATTAACCCTCA
CTAAAGGGAACAAAAGCTGGAGCTGCAAGC
