>Addgene plasmid #142087 | TFORF2455 | depositor partial sequence | sequence record 278398 | Insert
ACCGCCACCATGGTGTTGGCCCCACTCCCAGATCCGGGACCCCCAAGCCTGGCTGTAGCCCCTGAGCCCT
GCCCTCAGCCCCTGCGGAGCCCCAGCTTGGACAATCCCACTCCCTTCCCAAACCTGGGGCCCTCTGAGAA
CCCACTGAAGCGGCTGTTGGTGCCGGGGGAAGATCTGATTACCTTCACGGAAGGAAGCGGACGCTCACCA
CGCTATGCCCTCTGGTTCTGTGTGGGGGAGTCATGGCCCCAGGACCAGCCGTGGACCAAGAGGCTCGTGA
TGGTCAAGGTTGTGCCCACGTGCCTCAGGGCCTTGGTAGAAATGGCCCGGGTAGGGGGTGCCTCCTCCCT
GGAGAATACTGTGGACCTGCACATTTCCAACAGCCACCCACTCTCCCTCACCTCCGACCAGTACAAGGCC
TACCTGCAGGACTTGGTGGAGGGCATGGATTTCCAGGGCCCTGGGGAGAGCTAGTAATGAACTAGTCCGT
AACTTGAAAGTATTTCGATTTCTTGGCTTTATATATCTTGTGGAAAGGACGAACCGGTAACACTCGAGGG
CCCGTA
