>Addgene plasmid #142087 | TFORF2455 | depositor partial sequence | sequence record 278399 | Barcode
ACCGGTAACACTCGAGGGCCCGTA
